>Addgene plasmid #233852 | pWN057 | addgene full sequence | sequence record 469347 | Addgene NGS Result
GCGGCCGCGATTATCAAAAAGGATCTTCACCTAGATCCTTTTAAATTAAAAATGAAGTTTTAAATCAATC
TAAAGTATATATGAGTAAACTTGGTCTGACAGTTACCAATGCTTAATCAGTGAGGCACCTATCTCAGCGA
TCTGTCTATTTCGTTCATCCATAGTTGCCTGACTCCCCGTCGTGTAGATAACTACGATACGGGAGGGCTT
ACCATCTGGCCCCAGTGCTGCAATGATACCGCGGGACCCACGCTCACCGGCTCCAGATTTATCAGCAATA
AACCAGCCAGCCGGAAGGGCCGAGCGCAGAAGTGGTCCTGCAACTTTATCCGCCTCCATCCAGTCTATTA
ATTGTTGCCGGGAAGCTAGAGTAAGTAGTTCGCCAGTTAATAGTTTGCGCAACGTTGTTGCCATTGCTAC
AGGCATCGTGGTGTCACGCTCGTCGTTTGGTATGGCTTCATTCAGCTCCGGTTCCCAACGATCAAGGCGA
GTTACATGATCCCCCATGTTGTGCAAAAAAGCGGTTAGCTCCTTCGGTCCTCCGATCGTTGTCAGAAGTA
AGTTGGCCGCAGTGTTATCACTCATGGTTATGGCAGCACTGCATAATTCTCTTACTGTCATGCCATCCGT
AAGATGCTTTTCTGTGACTGGTGAGTACTCAACCAAGTCATTCTGAGAATAGTGTATGCGGCGACCGAGT
TGCTCTTGCCCGGCGTCAATACGGGATAATACCGCGCCACATAGCAGAACTTTAAAAGTGCTCATCATTG
GAAAACGTTCTTCGGGGCGAAAACTCTCAAGGATCTTACCGCTGTTGAGATCCAGTTCGATGTAACCCAC
TCGTGCACCCAACTGATCTTCAGCATCTTTTACTTTCACCAGCGTTTCTGGGTGAGCAAAAACAGGAAGG
CAAAATGCCGCAAAAAAGGGAATAAGGGCGACACGGAAATGTTGAATACTCATACTCTTCCTTTTTCAAT
ATTATTGAAGCATTTATCAGGGTTATTGTCTCATGAGCGGATACATATTTGAATGTATTTAGAAAAATAA
ACAAATAGGGGTTCCGCGCACATTTCCCCGAAAAGTGCCACCTGTCATGACCAAAATCCCTTAACGTGAG
TTTTCGTTCCACTGAGCGTCAGACCCCGTAGAAAAGATCAAAGGATCTTCTTGAGATCCTTTTTTTCTGC
GCGTAATCTGCTGCTTGCAAACAAAAAAACCACCGCTACCAGCGGTGGTTTGTTTGCCGGATCAAGAGCT
ACCAACTCTTTTTCCGAAGGTAACTGGCTTCAGCAGAGCGCAGATACCAAATACTGTTCTTCTAGTGTAG
CCGTAGTTAGGCCACCACTTCAAGAACTCTGTAGCACCGCCTACATACCTCGCTCTGCTAATCCTGTTAC
CAGTGGCTGCTGCCAGTGGCGATAAGTCGTGTCTTACCGGGTTGGACTCAAGACGATAGTTACCGGATAA
GGCGCAGCGGTCGGGCTGAACGGGGGGTTCGTGCACACAGCCCAGCTTGGAGCGAACGACCTACACCGAA
CTGAGATACCTACAGCGTGAGCTATGAGAAAGCGCCACGCTTCCCGAAGGGAGAAAGGCGGACAGGTATC
CGGTAAGCGGCAGGGTCGGAACAGGAGAGCGCACGAGGGAGCTTCCAGGGGGAAACGCCTGGTATCTTTA
TAGTCCTGTCGGGTTTCGCCACCTCTGACTTGAGCGTCGATTTTTGTGATGCTCGTCAGGGGGGCGGAGC
CTATGGAAAAACGCCAGCAACGCGGCCTTTTTACGGTTCCTGGCCTTTTGCTGGCCTTTTGCTCACATGT
TCTTTCCTGCGTTATCCCCTGATTCTGTGGATAACCGTGCGGCCGCCCCTGAATTCGCATCTAGATGGTA
GAGCCACAAACAGCCGGTACAAGCAACGATCTCCAGGACCATCTGAATCATGCGCGGATGACACGAACTC
ACGACGGCGATCACAGACATTAACCCACAGTACAGACACTGCGACAACGTGGCAATTCGTCGCAATACCG
TCTCACTGAACTGGCCGATAATTGCAGACGAACGCAGTTCGAGTTTATCATTATCAATACTGCCATTTCA
AAGAATACGTAAATAATTAATAGTAGTGATTTTCCTAACTTTATTTAGTCAAAAAATTAGCCTTTTAATT
CTGCTGTAACCCGTACATGCCCAAAATAGGGGGCGGGTTACACAGAATATATAACATCGTAGGTGTCTGG
GTGAACAGTTTATTCCTGGCATCCACTAAATATAATGGAGCCCGCTTTTTAAGCTGGCATCCAGAAAAAA
AAAGAATCCCAGCACCAAAATATTGTTTTCTTCACCAACCATCAGTTCATAGGTCCATTCTCTTAGCGCA
ACTACAGAGAACAGGGGCACAAACAGGCAAAAAACGGGCACAACCTCAATGGAGTGATGCAACCTGCCTG
GAGTAAATGATGACACAAGGCAATTGACCCACGCATGTATCTATCTCATTTTCTTACACCTTCTATTACC
TTCTGCTCTCTCTGATTTGGAAAAAGCTGAAAAAAAAGGTTGAAACCAGTTCCCTGAAATTATTCCCCTA
CTTGACTAATAAGTATATAAAGACGGTAGGTATTGATTGTAATTCTGTAAATCTATTTCTTAAACTTCTT
AAATTCTACTTTTATAGTTAGTCTTTTTTTTAGTTTTAAAACACCAAGAACTTAGTTTCGAATAAACACA
CATAAACAAACAAAAGATCTATGGCTGGTGCTGTGGGAAGGCCAAGGAGGTCCGCCCCCAGGAGAGCGGG
GAAAAATCCTCGTGAAGAGATACTGGACGCATCTGCTGAGCTTTTTACGCGTCAAGGCTTTGCTACTACT
TCAACTCACCAGATAGCAGATGCGGTCGGCATTAGACAGGCTTCTCTATATTATCATTTTCCGTCAAAAA
CGGAGATTTTCCTTACACTACTTAAGTCTACAGTTGAGCCTTCAACTGTCTTGGCAGAGGATCTATCCAC
CCTTGACGCCGGTCCCGAGATGAGATTGTGGGCTATCGTAGCGAGTGAGGTGCGTTTATTGCTATCTACA
AAATGGAATGTAGGAAGGCTATACCAATTGCCTATCGTGGGCTCAGAGGAGTTCGCTGAATACCATTCCC
AGAGGGAGGCGCTTACAAATGTCTTTCGTGATCTTGCTACAGAAATTGTAGGAGATGACCCCAGAGCGGA
GCTGCCCTTCCACATAACTATGAGCGTGATAGAGATGCGTAGGAACGATGGAAAGATTCCAAGTCCATTA
AGTGCAGATAGTCTTCCAGAAACCGCAATCATGTTGGCTGACGCCAGCTTGGCCGTCCTGGGAGCACCCC
TACCGGCCGATAGGGTTGAAAAGACGCTTGAATTGATTAAACAGGCAGACGCAAAGGCAAGCGGAAGCGG
ACTGCCTCCGTTAGAAAGACTAACGCTGGGTTCTTCTGGAGGAGGATCTACGCGTACATATTTCCCGGAA
AAGGTAGTAAAGCATATATTGTCTTTTTTACCCGCTCAAAGGGATCGTAATACGGTTTCACTGGTATGCA
AAGTTTGGTATGAGATTGAGCGTCTTTCTAGGAGGGGAGTGTTTGTGGGCAATTGTTATGCGGTCCGTGC
CGGCCGTGTGGCAGCAAGGTTTCCAAATGTAAGGGCCCTGACGGTGAAAGGAAAACCGCATTTTGCTGAC
TTTAACCTGGTCCCACCGGATTGGGGGGGTTACGCGGGTCCTTGGATAGAAGCCGCTGCTCGTGGATGCC
ACGGGCTAGAAGAACTAAGGATGAAAAGGATGGTAGTATCCGATGAATCATTGGAGCTACTAGCTAGAAG
CTTCCCGCGTTTCAGGGCGTTGGTCCTTATTTCTTGTGAGGGCTTCTCAACAGATGGATTAGCTGCCGTG
GCTAGCCATTGCAAACTTCTGAGAGAGCTTGACTTACAAGAGAACGAAGTAGAAGACCGTGGCCCTCGTT
GGCTTTCTTGCTTTCCAGACAGCTGCACTAGCCTGGTATCTTTGAACTTTGCGTGCATTAAGGGTGAAGT
CAACGCCGGGAGCCTTGAACGTTTGGTATCAAGATCTCCGAATCTGAGAAGCCTGCGTTTAAACCGTTCT
GTCTCAGTAGATACGCTGGCTAAAATATTACTTAGAACACCAAACTTGGAGGATCTGGGAACCGGCAACT
TGACAGACGACTTTCAGACAGAAAGCTACTTCAAGCTAACTTCTGCGTTGGAAAAATGTAAGATGTTGAG
GAGCCTGAGTGGTTTTTGGGACGCCAGTCCTGTATGCCTGTCATTCATTTATCCTCTGTGTGCGCAGCTA
ACGGGACTAAACCTGTCATACGCTCCGACTCTAGACGCCTCTGATCTGACTAAAATGATCTCTCGTTGTG
TGAAGCTTCAACGTCTATGGGTACTTGATTGTATCAGTGACAAAGGGTTACAAGTCGTAGCCTCCAGTTG
TAAAGACTTACAGGAACTTAGGGTCTTTCCTAGTGACTTTTATGTAGCCGGATACAGCGCAGTTACTGAG
GAAGGTTTAGTGGCGGTGAGCCTAGGATGCCCCAAATTGAATAGTCTACTGTACTTCTGCCATCAAATGA
CCAATGCAGCCTTAGTTACCGTCGCTAAGAATTGTCCTAACTTCACCCGTTTTCGTTTATGCATATTGGA
GCCTGGCAAACCAGACGTTGTCACTTCACAGCCCCTTGACGAAGGCTTTGGGGCCATAGTTCGTGAATGT
AAGGGGTTGCAAAGGCTAAGTATTTCAGGGCTTTTAACCGATAAAGTGTTCATGTATATCGGAAAATATG
CTAAGCAGCTTGAAATGCTGAGCATCGCTTTTGCAGGTGACAGCGATAAAGGCATGATGCACGTAATGAA
TGGGTGTAAGAACCTGAGGAAACTGGAGATCCGTGACAGCCCGTTTGGGGATGCTGCGTTGTTAGGGAAT
TTTGCTAGGTACGAAACGATGAGGTCCCTGTGGATGAGCAGTTGTAATGTCACCCTAAAGGGATGCCAAG
TTCTAGCTAGCAAAATGCCGATGCTTAATGTTGAAGTAATAAACGAAAGAGATGGTTCAAACGAAATGGA
AGAAAATCACGGAGATCTTCCGAAGGTAGAGAAATTATACGTGTACCGTACCACTGCGGGCGCGAGGGAC
GACGCGCCTAATTTTGTTAAAATACTAGGATCCTAACTCGAGGCGAATTTCTTATGATTTATGATTTTTA
TTATTAAATAAGTTATAAAAAAAATAAGTGTATACAAATTTTAAAGTGACTCTTAGGTTTTAAAACGAAA
ATTCTTATTCTTGAGTAACTCTTTCCTGTAGGTCAGGTTGCTTTCTCAGGTATAGCATGAGGTCGCTCTT
ATTGACCACACCTCTACCGGCATGCCGAGCAAATGCCTGCAAATCGCTCCCCATTTCGCTGCCAATGAGA
CGACGGGGTCATCACGGCTCATCATGCGCCAAACAAATGTGTGCAATACACGCTCGGATGACTGCATGAT
GACCGCACTGACTGGGGACAGCAGATCCACCTAAGCCTGTGAGAGAAGCAGACACCCGACAGATCAAGGC
AGTTAACTAGTGCACTGCAGTACA
Features (pLannotate 1.2.2; 6 found; start..end, strand, type, name):
    103..963     -  CDS            AmpR: β-lactamase; bla; confers resistance to ampicillin, carbenicillin, and related antibiotics
    964..1068    -  promoter       AmpR promoter: bla
   1171..1759    +  rep_origin     ori: high-copy-number ColE1/pMB1/pBR322/pUC origin of replication
   2078..2744    +  promoter       GAP promoter: S. cerevisiae TDH3; promoter for glyceraldehyde-3-phosphate dehydrogenase
   3489..5207    +  CDS            AFB2: AFB2_ARATH - Also known as LRF2. Experimental evidence at protein level: Swiss-Prot protein existence level 1. Component of SCF(ASK-cullin-F-box) E3 ubiquitin ligase complexes, which may mediate the ubiquitination and subsequent proteasomal degradation of target proteins. Confers sensitivity to the virulent bacterial pathogen P.syringae (By similarity). Auxin receptor that mediates Aux/IAA proteins proteasomal degradation and auxin- regulated transcription. Involved in embryogenesis regulation by auxin. From Arabidopsis thaliana (Mouse-ear cress).
   5223..5410    +  terminator     ADH1 terminator: S. cerevisiae ADH1; transcription terminator for the S. cerevisiae alcohol dehydrogenase 1 (ADH1) gene
