[The description below was written by a language model from this plasmid's Addgene catalogue record and pLannotate feature annotations shown in this document.]
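Description:
pWN057 is a MoClo Yeast Toolkit (YTK) cassette-level plasmid built by Golden Gate assembly in the pYTK095 backbone, carrying a single yeast transcription unit flanked by the ConLS and ConR1 assembly connectors. As annotated, the 5.6 kb sequence contains only bacterial maintenance functions outside the payload: a high-copy ColE1/pUC-type origin and the β-lactamase gene with its own promoter for ampicillin selection in E. coli. No yeast origin, centromere or auxotrophic marker appears in the feature table. This fits its role as an intermediate whose connectors allow it to be combined with other cassettes into a multigene vector that supplies those yeast elements.

The transcription unit is driven by the strong constitutive S. cerevisiae TDH3 (GAP) promoter and closed by the ADH1 terminator. According to the insert name, the coding region is a fusion of AmtR, a TetR-family bacterial repressor, to a nuclear export signal (NES) and a TIR1 auxin-receptor F-box protein, followed by an element designated U1, which the record does not define further. The automated annotation labels the roughly 1.7 kb F-box portion as Arabidopsis AFB2, a TIR1-related auxin receptor. This probably reflects homology matching, but the record does not settle which receptor is actually encoded. The segment between the promoter and this CDS, where AmtR and the NES would sit, is unannotated.

The plasmid belongs to the "auxin systems" group of a standardized set of MoClo-compatible inducible promoter systems for tunable gene expression in yeast. It presumably supplies both the repressor and the auxin-perception component, although the exact regulatory logic is not described in the record.
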