Addgene plasmid #233852: pWN057
Purpose: MoClo-YTK; ConLS/R1 cassette; Auxin systems; pTDH3-AmtR-NES-TIR1-U1-tADH1
Depositing lab: Jeff Hasty. Depositing organization: University of California, San Diego (UCSD). Publication: A Standardized Set of MoClo-Compatible Inducible Promoter Systems for Tunable Gene Expression in Yeast. O'Laughlin R, Tran Q, Lezia A, Ngamkanjanarat W, Emmanuele P, Hao N, Hasty J. ACS Synth Biol. 2024 Jan 19;13(1):85-102. doi: 10.1021/acssynbio.3c00184. Epub 2023 Dec 11. PubMed 38079574.
Backbone
  Vector backbone: pYTK095
  Vector type: Yeast Expression
Growth in bacteria
  Bacterial resistance: Ampicillin, 100 μg/mL
  Growth temperature: 37°C
  Growth strain: DH5alpha
  Copy number: High Copy
Gene/Insert
  Gene/Insert name: pTDH3-AmtR-NES-TIR1-U1-tADH1
  Species: S. cerevisiae (budding yeast)
  Cloning method: Golden Gate
Terms and licenses: Academic/Nonprofit Terms; Industry Terms: Not Available to Industry
How to cite: pWN057 was a gift from Jeff Hasty (Addgene plasmid # 233852 ; http://n2t.net/addgene:233852 ; RRID:Addgene_233852)
